>Addgene plasmid #49450 | MR015-PHOX2BLeftTALEN_NN | depositor full sequence | sequence record 73758 | MR015-PHOX2BLeftTALEN_NN sequence 8243 bps
GACGGATCGGGAGATCTCCCGATCCCCTATGGTGCACTCTCAGTACAATCTGCTCTGATGCCGCATAGTT
AAGCCAGTATCTGCTCCCTGCTTGTGTGTTGGAGGTCGCTGAGTAGTGCGCGAGCAAAATTTAAGCTACA
ACAAGGCAAGGCTTGACCGACAATTGCATGAAGAATCTGCTTAGGGTTAGGCGTTTTGCGCTGCTTCGCG
ATGTACGGGCCAGATATACGCGTTGACATTGATTATTGACTAGTTATTAATAGTAATCAATTACGGGGTC
ATTAGTTCATAGCCCATATATGGAGTTCCGCGTTACATAACTTACGGTAAATGGCCCGCCTGGCTGACCG
CCCAACGACCCCCGCCCATTGACGTCAATAATGACGTATGTTCCCATAGTAACGCCAATAGGGACTTTCC
ATTGACGTCAATGGGTGGAGTATTTACGGTAAACTGCCCACTTGGCAGTACATCAAGTGTATCATATGCC
AAGTACGCCCCCTATTGACGTCAATGACGGTAAATGGCCCGCCTGGCATTATGCCCAGTACATGACCTTA
TGGGACTTTCCTACTTGGCAGTACATCTACGTATTAGTCATCGCTATTACCATGGTGATGCGGTTTTGGC
AGTACATCAATGGGCGTGGATAGCGGTTTGACTCACGGGGATTTCCAAGTCTCCACCCCATTGACGTCAA
TGGGAGTTTGTTTTGGCACCAAAATCAACGGGACTTTCCAAAATGTCGTAACAACTCCGCCCCATTGACG
CAAATGGGCGGTAGGCGTGTACGGTGGGAGGTCTATATAAGCAGAGCTCTCTGGCTAACTAGAGAACCCA
CTGCTTACTGGCTTATCGAAATTAATACGACTCACTATAGGGAGACCCAAGCTGGCTAGCGCCACCATGG
ACTACAAAGACCATGACGGTGATTATAAAGATCATGACATCGATTACAAGGATGACGATGACAAGATGGC
CCCCAAGAAGAAGAGGAAGGTGGGCATTCACCGCGGGGTACCTATGGTGGACTTGAGGACACTCGGTTAT
TCGCAACAGCAACAGGAGAAAATCAAGCCTAAGGTCAGGAGCACCGTCGCGCAACACCACGAGGCGCTTG
TGGGGCATGGCTTCACTCATGCGCATATTGTCGCGCTTTCACAGCACCCTGCGGCGCTTGGGACGGTGGC
TGTCAAATACCAAGATATGATTGCGGCCCTGCCCGAAGCCACGCACGAGGCAATTGTAGGGGTCGGTAAA
CAGTGGTCGGGAGCGCGAGCACTTGAGGCGCTGCTGACTGTGGCGGGTGAGCTTAGGGGGCCTCCGCTCC
AGCTCGACACCGGGCAGCTGCTGAAGATCGCGAAGAGAGGGGGAGTAACAGCGGTAGAGGCAGTGCACGC
CTGGCGCAATGCGCTCACCGGTGCCCCCCTGAACCTGACCCCGGACCAAGTGGTGGCTATCGCCAGCAAC
ATTGGCGGCAAGCAAGCGCTCGAAACGGTGCAGCGGCTGTTGCCGGTGCTGTGCCAGGACCATGGCCTGA
CTCCGGACCAAGTGGTGGCTATCGCCAGCCACGATGGCGGCAAGCAAGCGCTCGAAACGGTGCAGCGGCT
GTTGCCGGTGCTGTGCCAGGACCATGGCCTGACTCCGGACCAAGTGGTGGCTATCGCCAGCCACGATGGC
GGCAAGCAAGCGCTCGAAACGGTGCAGCGGCTGTTGCCGGTGCTGTGCCAGGACCATGGCCTGACCCCGG
ACCAAGTGGTGGCTATCGCCAGCAACGGTGGCGGCAAGCAAGCGCTCGAAACGGTGCAGCGGCTGTTGCC
GGTGCTGTGCCAGGACCATGGCCTGACTCCGGACCAAGTGGTGGCTATCGCCAGCCACGATGGCGGCAAG
CAAGCGCTCGAAACGGTGCAGCGGCTGTTGCCGGTGCTGTGCCAGGACCATGGCCTGACCCCGGACCAAG
TGGTGGCTATCGCCAGCAACATTGGCGGCAAGCAAGCGCTCGAAACGGTGCAGCGGCTGTTGCCGGTGCT
GTGCCAGGACCATGGCCTGACCCCGGACCAAGTGGTGGCTATCGCCAGCAACATTGGCGGCAAGCAAGCG
CTCGAAACGGTGCAGCGGCTGTTGCCGGTGCTGTGCCAGGACCATGGCCTGACCCCGGACCAAGTGGTGG
CTATCGCCAGCAACGGTGGCGGCAAGCAAGCGCTCGAAACGGTGCAGCGGCTGTTGCCGGTGCTGTGCCA
GGACCATGGCCTGACCCCGGACCAAGTGGTGGCTATCGCCAGCAACGGTGGCGGCAAGCAAGCGCTCGAA
ACGGTGCAGCGGCTGTTGCCGGTGCTGTGCCAGGACCATGGCCTGACTCCGGACCAAGTGGTGGCTATCG
CCAGCCACGATGGCGGCAAGCAAGCGCTCGAAACGGTGCAGCGGCTGTTGCCGGTGCTGTGCCAGGACCA
TGGCCTGACCCCGGACCAAGTGGTGGCTATCGCCAGCCACGATGGCGGCAAGCAAGCGCTCGAAACGGTG
CAGCGGCTGTTGCCGGTGCTGTGCCAGGACCATGGCCTGACCCCGGACCAAGTGGTGGCTATCGCCAGCA
ACGGTGGCGGCAAGCAAGCGCTCGAAACGGTGCAGCGGCTGTTGCCGGTGCTGTGCCAGGACCATGGCCT
GACTCCGGACCAAGTGGTGGCTATCGCCAGCCACGATGGCGGCAAGCAAGCGCTCGAAACGGTGCAGCGG
CTGTTGCCGGTGCTGTGCCAGGACCATGGCCTGACCCCGGACCAAGTGGTGGCTATCGCCAGCAACGGTG
GCGGCAAGCAAGCGCTCGAAACGGTGCAGCGGCTGTTGCCGGTGCTGTGCCAGGACCATGGCCTGACCCC
GGACCAAGTGGTGGCTATCGCCAGCAACAATGGCGGCAAGCAAGCGCTCGAAACGGTGCAGCGGCTGTTG
CCGGTGCTGTGCCAGGACCATGGCCTGACCCCGGACCAAGTGGTGGCTATCGCCAGCCACGATGGCGGCA
AGCAAGCGCTCGAAAGCATTGTGGCCCAGCTGAGCCGGCCTGATCCGGCGTTGGCCGCGTTGACCAACGA
CCATCTGGTGGCGTTGGCATGTCTTGGTGGACGACCCGCGCTCGATGCAGTCAAAAAGGGTCTGCCTCAT
GCTCCCGCATTGATCAAAAGAACCAACCGGCGGATTCCCGAGAGAACTTCCCATCGAGTCGCGGGATCCC
AGCTGGTGAAGAGCGAGCTGGAGGAGAAGAAGTCCGAGCTGCGGCACAAGCTGAAGTACGTGCCCCACGA
GTACATCGAGCTGATCGAGATCGCCAGGAACAGCACCCAGGACCGCATCCTGGAGATGAAGGTGATGGAG
TTCTTCATGAAGGTGTACGGCTACAGGGGAAAGCACCTGGGCGGAAGCAGAAAGCCTGACGGCGCCATCT
ATACAGTGGGCAGCCCCATCGATTACGGCGTGATCGTGGACACAAAGGCCTACAGCGGCGGCTACAATCT
GCCTATCGGCCAGGCCGACGAGATGCAGAGATACGTGGAGGAGAACCAGACCCGGAATAAGCACATCAAC
CCCAACGAGTGGTGGAAGGTGTACCCTAGCAGCGTGACCGAGTTCAAGTTCCTGTTCGTGAGCGGCCACT
TCAAGGGCAACTACAAGGCCCAGCTGACCAGGCTGAACCACATCACCAACCGCAATGGCGCCGTGCTGAG
CGTGGAGGAGCTGCTGATCGGCGGCGAGATGATCAAAGCCGGCACCCTGACACTGGAGGAGGTGCGGCGC
AAGTTCAACAACGGCGAGATCAACTTCTGATAACTTAAGTTTAAACCGCTGATCAGCCTCGACTGTGCCT
TCTAGTTGCCAGCCATCTGTTGTTTGCCCCTCCCCCGTGCCTTCCTTGACCCTGGAAGGTGCCACTCCCA
CTGTCCTTTCCTAATAAAATGAGGAAATTGCATCGCATTGTCTGAGTAGGTGTCATTCTATTCTGGGGGG
TGGGGTGGGGCAGGACAGCAAGGGGGAGGATTGGGAAGACAATAGCAGGCATGCTGGGGATGCGGTGGGC
TCTATGGCTTCTGAGGCGGAAAGAACCAGCTGGGGCTCTAGGGGGTATCCCC
[124 nt withheld, positions 4113-4236]
C
[91 nt withheld, positions 4238-4328]
A
[49 nt withheld, positions 4330-4378]
CCTTTGACGTTGGAGTCCACGTTCTTT
[37 nt withheld, positions 4406-4442]
ACCCTATCTCGGTCTATTCTTTTGATTTATAAGGGATTTTGCCGATTTCGGCCTATTGGTTAAAAAATGA
GCTGATTTAACAAAAATTTAACGCGAATTAATTCTGTGGAATGTGTGTCAGTTAGGGTGTGGAAAGTCCC
CAGGCTCCCCAGCAGGCAGAAGTATGCAAAGCATGCATCTCAATTAGTCAGCAACCAGGTGTGGAAAGTC
CCCAGGCTCCCCAGCAGGCAGAAGTATGCAAAGCATGCATCTCAATTAGTCAGCAACCATAGTCCCGCCC
CTAACTCCGCCCATCCCGCCCCTAACTCCGCCCAGTTCCGCCCATTCTCCGCCCCATGGCTGACTAATTT
TTTTTATTTATGCAGAGGCCGAGGCCGCCTCTGCCTCTGAGCTATTCCAGAAGTAGTGAGGAGGCTTTTT
TGGAGGCCTAGGCTTTTGCAAAAAGCTCCCGGGAGCTTGTATATCCATTTTCGGATCTGATCAAGAGACA
GGATGAGGATCGTTTCGCATGATTGAACAAGATGGATTGCACGCAGGTTCTCCGGCCGCTTGGGTGGAGA
GGCTATTCGGCTATGACTGGGCACAACAGACAATCGGCTGCTCTGATGCCGCCGTGTTCCGGCTGTCAGC
GCAGGGGCGCCCGGTTCTTTTTGTCAAGACCGACCTGTCCGGTGCCCTGAATGAACTGCAGGACGAGGCA
GCGCGGCTATCGTGGCTGGCCACGACGGGCGTTCCTTGCGCAGCTGTGCTCGACGTTGTCACTGAAGCGG
GAAGGGACTGGCTGCTATTGGGCGAAGTGCCGGGGCAGGATCTCCTGTCATCTCACCTTGCTCCTGCCGA
GAAAGTATCCATCATGGCTGATGCAATGCGGCGGCTGCATACGCTTGATCCGGCTACCTGCCCATTCGAC
CACCAAGCGAAACATCGCATCGAGCGAGCACGTACTCGGATGGAAGCCGGTCTTGTCGATCAGGATGATC
TGGACGAAGAGCATCAGGGGCTCGCGCCAGCCGAACTGTTCGCCAGGCTCAAGGCGCGCATGCCCGACGG
CGAGGATCTCGTCGTGACCCATGGCGATGCCTGCTTGCCGAATATCATGGTGGAAAATGGCCGCTTTTCT
GGATTCATCGACTGTGGCCGGCTGGGTGTGGCGGACCGCTATCAGGACATAGCGTTGGCTACCCGTGATA
TTGCTGAAGAGCTTGGCGGCGAATGGGCTGACCGCTTCCTCGTGCTTTACGGTATCGCCGCTCCCGATTC
GCAGCGCATCGCCTTCTATCGCCTTCTTGACGAGTTCTTCTGAGCGGGACTCTGGGGTTCGAAATGACCG
ACCAAGCGACGCCCAACCTGCCATCACGAGATTTCGATTCCACCGCCGCCTTCTATGAAAGGTTGGGCTT
CGGAATCGTTTTCCGGGACGCCGGCTGGATGATCCTCCAGCGCGGGGATCTCATGCTGGAGTTCTTCGCC
CACCCCAACTTGTTTATTGCAGCTTATAATGGTTACAAATAAAGCAATAGCATCACAAATTTCACAAATA
AAGCATTTTTTTCACTGCATTCTAGTTGTGGTTTGTCCAAACTCATCAATGTATCTTATCATGTCTGTAT
ACCGTCGACCTCTAGCTAGAGCTTGGCGTAATCATGGTCATAGCTGTTTCCTGTGTGAAATTGTTATCCG
CTCACAATTCCACACAACATACGAGCCGGAAGCATAAAGTGTAAAGCCTGGGGTGCCTAATGAGTGAGCT
AACTCACATTAATTGCGTTGCGCTCACTGCCCGCTTTCCAGTCGGGAAACCTGTCGTGCCAGCTGCATTA
ATGAATCGGCCAACGCGCGGGGAGAGGCGGTTTGCGTATTGGGCGCTCTTCCGCTTCCTCGCTCACTGAC
TCGCTGCGCTCGGTCGTTCGGCTGCGGCGAGCGGTATCAGCTCACTCAAAGGCGGTAATACGGTTATCCA
CAGAATCAGGGGATAACGCAGGAAAGAACATGTGAGCAAAAGGCCAGCAAAAGGCCAGGAACCGTAAAAA
GGCCGCGTTGCTGGCGTTTTTCCATAGGCTCCGCCCCCCTGACGAGCATCACAAAAATCGACGCTCAAGT
CAGAGGTGGCGAAACCCGACAGGACTATAAAGATACCAGGCGTTTCCCCCTGGAAGCTCCCTCGTGCGCT
CTCCTGTTCCGACCCTGCCGCTTACCGGATACCTGTCCGCCTTTCTCCCTTCGGGAAGCGTGGCGCTTTC
TCATAGCTCACGCTGTAGGTATCTCAGTTCGGTGTAGGTCGTTCGCTCCAAGCTGGGCTGTGTGCACGAA
CCCCCCGTTCAGCCCGACCGCTGCGCCTTATCCGGTAACTATCGTCTTGAGTCCAACCCGGTAAGACACG
ACTTATCGCCACTGGCAGCAGCCACTGGTAACAGGATTAGCAGAGCGAGGTATGTAGGCGGTGCTACAGA
GTTCTTGAAGTGGTGGCCTAACTACGGCTACACTAGAAGAACAGTATTTGGTATCTGCGCTCTGCTGAAG
CCAGTTACCTTCGGAAAAAGAGTTGGTAGCTCTTGATCCGGCAAACAAACCACCGCTGGTAGCGGTTTTT
TTGTTTGCAAGCAGCAGATTACGCGCAGAAAAAAAGGATCTCAAGAAGATCCTTTGATCTTTTCTACGGG
GTCTGACGCTCAGTGGAACGAAAACTCACGTTAAGGGATTTTGGTCATGAGATTATCAAAAAGGATCTTC
ACCTAGATCCTTTTAAATTAAAAATGAAGTTTTAAATCAATCTAAAGTATATATGAGTAAACTTGGTCTG
ACAGTTACCAATGCTTAATCAGTGAGGCACCTATCTCAGCGATCTGTCTATTTCGTTCATCCATAGTTGC
CTGACTCCCCGTCGTGTAGATAACTACGATACGGGAGGGCTTACCATCTGGCCCCAGTGCTGCAATGATA
CCGCGAGACCCACGCTCACCGGCTCCAGATTTATCAGCAATAAACCAGCCAGCCGGAAGGGCCGAGCGCA
GAAGTGGTCCTGCAACTTTATCCGCCTCCATCCAGTCTATTAATTGTTGCCGGGAAGCTAGAGTAAGTAG
TTCGCCAGTTAATAGTTTGCGCAACGTTGTTGCCATTGCTACAGGCATCGTGGTGTCACGCTCGTCGTTT
GGTATGGCTTCATTCAGCTCCGGTTCCCAACGATCAAGGCGAGTTACATGATCCCCCATGTTGTGCAAAA
AAGCGGTTAGCTCCTTCGGTCCTCCGATCGTTGTCAGAAGTAAGTTGGCCGCAGTGTTATCACTCATGGT
TATGGCAGCACTGCATAATTCTCTTACTGTCATGCCATCCGTAAGATGCTTTTCTGTGACTGGTGAGTAC
TCAACCAAGTCATTCTGAGAATAGTGTATGCGGCGACCGAGTTGCTCTTGCCCGGCGTCAATACGGGATA
ATACCGCGCCACATAGCAGAACTTTAAAAGTGCTCATCATTGGAAAACGTTCTTCGGGGCGAAAACTCTC
AAGGATCTTACCGCTGTTGAGATCCAGTTCGATGTAACCCACTCGTGCACCCAACTGATCTTCAGCATCT
TTTACTTTCACCAGCGTTTCTGGGTGAGCAAAAACAGGAAGGCAAAATGCCGCAAAAAAGGGAATAAGGG
CGACACGGAAATGTTGAATACTCATACTCTTCCTTTTTCAATATTATTGAAGCATTTATCAGGGTTATTG
TCTCATGAGCGGATACATATTTGAATGTATTTAGAAAAATAAACAAATAGGGGTTCCGCGCACATTTCCC
CGAAAAGTGCCACCTGACGTC
Features (pLannotate 1.2.2; 23 found; start..end, strand, type, name):
     28..80      -  misc_feature   bom (fragment): basis of mobility region from pBR322
    235..614     +  enhancer       CMV enhancer: human cytomegalovirus immediate early enhancer
    615..818     +  promoter       CMV promoter: human cytomegalovirus (CMV) immediate early promoter
    814..847     +  LTR            5' LTR (truncated) (fragment): truncated 5' long terminal repeat (LTR) from HIV-1
    863..881     +  promoter       T7 promoter: promoter for bacteriophage T7 RNA polymerase
    910..975     +  CDS            3xFLAG: three tandem FLAG® epitope tags, followed by an enterokinase cleavage site
   1027..1536    +  CDS            avrXa10 (fragment): AVX10_XANOO - Experimental evidence at protein level: Swiss-Prot protein existence level 1. Avirulence protein. Induces the hypersensitive response (HR)in rice plants carrying the resistance gene Xa10. Activity depends on the presence of the core repeat domains; replacement with repeat domains from other proteins (AvrBs3 of X.euvesicatoria (AC P14727) or AvrXa7 of this organism) does not elicit the HR. Probably acts as a transcription factor in its host plant (rice) to induce plant resistance or disease. From Xanthomonas oryzae pv. oryzae.
   3025..3231    +  CDS            avrBs3 (fragment): AVRB3_XANEU - Experimental evidence at protein level: Swiss-Prot protein existence level 1. Avirulence protein. Acts as a transcription factor in C.annuum plants. In susceptible plants lacking the Bs3 resistance gene induces expression of a number of genes, including genes homologous to a family of auxin-induced genes, alpha-expansin genes, pectate lyase, anthocyanidin glucoside rhamnosyl transferase and at least one transcription factor, UPA20. Their expression leads to plant hypertrophy in mesophyll cells, probably mainly mediated by UPA20 (PubMed:17962565). In resistant plants induces the h
   3220..3807    +  CDS            fokIR (fragment): T2F1_PLAOK - Also known as rfoKI. Experimental evidence at protein level: Swiss-Prot protein existence level 1. Recognizes the double-stranded sequence 5'-GGATG-3'/3'-CATCC- 5' and cleaves respectively 14 bases after G-1 and 13 bases before C-1. From Planomicrobium okeanokoites (Planococcus okeanokoites) (Flavobacterium okeanokoites).
   3843..4067    +  polyA_signal   bGH poly(A) signal: bovine growth hormone polyadenylation signal
   4071..4092    +  promoter       SV40 promoter (fragment): SV40 enhancer and early promoter
   4113..4541    +  rep_origin     f1 ori (sequence partly withheld): f1 bacteriophage origin of replication; arrow indicates direction of (+) strand synthesis
   4555..4884    +  promoter       SV40 promoter: SV40 enhancer and early promoter
   4951..5742    +  CDS            neo: KKA2_KLEPN - Also known as kan, nptII. Experimental evidence at protein level: Swiss-Prot protein existence level 1. Resistance to kanamycin, neomycin, paromomycin, ribostamycin, butirosin and gentamicin B. From Klebsiella pneumoniae.
   5766..5924    +  CDS            ble (fragment): BLE_KLEPN - Experimental evidence at protein level: Swiss-Prot protein existence level 1. Binding protein with a strong affinity to the bleomycin family of antibiotics. Binds to CL990; an antimitotic-antibiotic compound. From Klebsiella pneumoniae.
   5919..6040    +  polyA_signal   SV40 poly(A) signal: SV40 polyadenylation signal
   6113..6129    -  protein_bind   lac operator: The lac repressor binds to the lac operator to inhibit transcription in E. coli. This inhibition can be relieved by adding lactose or isopropyl-β-D-thiogalactopyranoside (IPTG). lac repressor encoded by lacI
   6137..6167    -  promoter       lac promoter: promoter for the E. coli lac operon
   6182..6203    -  protein_bind   CAP binding site: CAP binding activates transcription in the presence of cAMP. E. coli catabolite activator protein
   6216..6308    -  CDS            lacI (fragment): lac repressor; lacI; The lac repressor binds to the lac operator to inhibit transcription in E. coli. This inhibition can be relieved by adding lactose or isopropyl-β-D-thiogalactopyranoside (IPTG).
   6491..7076    -  rep_origin     ori: high-copy-number ColE1/pMB1/pBR322/pUC origin of replication
   7247..8107    -  CDS            AmpR: β-lactamase; bla; confers resistance to ampicillin, carbenicillin, and related antibiotics
   8108..8212    -  promoter       AmpR promoter: bla
