[The description below was written by a language model from this plasmid's Addgene catalogue record and pLannotate feature annotations shown in this document.]
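Description:
MR015-PHOX2BLeftTALEN_NN is a mammalian expression plasmid encoding the left-hand member of a TALEN pair directed at the human PHOX2B locus. It is built on the MR015 TALEN backbone and is propagated in E. coli as a high-copy plasmid through a ColE1/pUC-type origin with ampicillin selection from the β-lactamase gene. An f1 origin is also present. For mammalian cells, an SV40 early promoter drives the neomycin phosphotransferase gene, followed by an SV40 polyadenylation signal, which allows G418 selection.

The nuclease cassette is driven by the CMV immediate early enhancer and promoter, with a T7 promoter just upstream of the coding region. The open reading frame begins with a 3xFLAG epitope tag and continues through an N-terminal segment of a Xanthomonas TAL effector. After an unannotated stretch that presumably holds the custom repeat array comes a TAL effector C-terminal fragment fused to the FokI cleavage domain, and the cassette ends at the bovine growth hormone polyadenylation signal. The repeat array was inserted between BsmBI sites that were destroyed during cloning. "NN" in the name refers to the use of the NN repeat-variable diresidue, conventionally used to recognise guanine. Because FokI cleaves as a dimer, this plasmid is meant to be co-delivered with a matching right TALEN to make a double-strand break at the target. The associated work concerns isolating single-base-edited human iPS cells without antibiotic selection.

The catalogue gives a total size of 8549 bp, whereas the annotated depositor sequence is 8243 nt, and the record does not explain this discrepancy. The exact target sequence within PHOX2B is not stated either.
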