Addgene plasmid #49450: MR015-PHOX2BLeftTALEN_NN
Purpose: Left TALEN for PHOX2B with NN
Depositing lab: Bruce Conklin. Depositing organization: J. David Gladstone Institutes. Publication: Isolation of single-base genome-edited human iPS cells without antibiotic selection. Miyaoka Y, Chan AH, Judge LM, Yoo J, Huang M, Nguyen TD, Lizarraga PP, So PL, Conklin BR. Nat Methods. 2014 Mar;11(3):291-3. doi: 10.1038/nmeth.2840. Epub 2014 Feb 9. PubMed 24509632.
Backbone
  Vector backbone: MR015
  Backbone manufacturer: Matthew Porteus
  Backbone size w/o insert (bp): 7053
  Total vector size (bp): 8549
  Vector type: Mammalian Expression, TALEN
  Selectable markers: Neomycin (select with G418)
Growth in bacteria
  Bacterial resistance: Ampicillin, 100 μg/mL
  Growth temperature: 37°C
  Growth strain: DH5alpha
  Copy number: High Copy
Gene/Insert
  Gene/Insert name: TALEN
  Species: TALEN
  Insert size (bp): 1496
  Cloning method: Restriction Enzyme; 5′ cloning site BsmBI (destroyed during cloning); 3′ cloning site BsmBI (destroyed during cloning)
  Sequencing primers: 5′ GTAACAGCGGTAGAGGCAGTG; 3′ CGTCCACCAAGACATGCCAAC
Terms and licenses: Academic/Nonprofit Terms; Industry Terms: Not Available to Industry
How to cite: MR015-PHOX2BLeftTALEN_NN was a gift from Bruce Conklin (Addgene plasmid # 49450 ; http://n2t.net/addgene:49450 ; RRID:Addgene_49450)
