>Addgene plasmid #49450 | MR015-PHOX2BLeftTALEN_NN | addgene partial sequence | sequence record 75710 | CMV-F 5'-CGCAAATGGGCGGTAGGCGTG-3'
GCTCTCTGGCTAACTAGAGAACCCACTGCTTACTGGCTTATCGAAATTAATACGACTCACTATAGGGAGA
CCCAAGCTGGCTAGCGCCACCATGGACTACAAAGACCATGACGGTGATTATAAAGATCATGACATCGATT
ACAAGGATGACGATGACAAGATGGCCCCCAAGAAGAAGAGGAAGGTGGGCATTCACCGCGGGGTACCTAT
GGTGGACTTGAGGACACTCGGTTATTCGCAACAGCAACAGGAGAAAATCAAGCCTAAGGTCAGGAGCACC
GTCGCGCAACACCACGAGGCGCTTGTGGGGCATGGCTTCACTCATGCGCATATTGTCGCGCTTTCACAGC
ACCCTGCGGCGCTTGGGACGGTGGCTGTCAAATACCAAGATATGATTGCGGCCCTGCCCGAAGCCACGCA
CGAGGCAATTGTAGGGGTCGGTAAACAGTGGTCGGGAGCGCGAGCACTTGAGGCGCTGCTGACTGTGGCG
GGTGAGCTTAGGGGGCCTCCGCTCCAGCTCGACACCGGGCAGCTGCTGAAGATCGCGAAGAGAGGGGGAG
TAACAGCGGTAGAGGCAGTGCACGCCTGGCGCAATGCGCTCACCGGTGCCCCCCTGAACCTGACCCCGGA
CCAAGTGGTGGCTATCGCCAGCAACATTGGCGGCAAGCAAGCGCTCGAAACGGTGCAGCGGCTGTTGCCG
GTGCTGTGCCAGGACCATGGCCTGACTCCGGACCAAGTGGTGGCTATCGCCAGCCACGATGGCGGCAAGC
AAGCGCTCGAAACGGTGCAGCGGCTGTTGCCGGTGCTGTGCCAGGACCATGGCCTGACTC
