>Addgene plasmid #49450 | MR015-PHOX2BLeftTALEN_NN | addgene partial sequence | sequence record 76679 | JDS-TALEN-F 5'-TAGGGGTCGGTAAACAGTGG-3'
GCTGACTGTGGCGGGTGAGCTTAGGGGGCCTCCGCTCCAGCTCGACACCGGGCAGCTGCTGAAGATCGCG
AAGAGAGGGGGAGTAACAGCGGTAGAGGCAGTGCACGCCTGGCGCAATGCGCTCACCGGTGCCCCCCTGA
ACCTGACCCCGGACCAAGTGGTGGCTATCGCCAGCAACATTGGCGGCAAGCAAGCGCTCGAAACGGTGCA
GCGGCTGTTGCCGGTGCTGTGCCAGGACCATGGCCTGACTCCGGACCAAGTGGTGGCTATCGCCAGCCAC
GATGGCGGCAAGCAAGCGCTCGAAACGGTGCAGCGGCTGTTGCCGGTGCTGTGCCAGGACCATGGCCTGA
CTCCGGACCAAGTGGTGGCTATCGCCAGCCACGATGGCGGCAAGCAAGCGCTCGAAACGGTGCAGCGGCT
GTTGCCGGTGCTGTGCCAGGACCATGGCCTGACCCCGGACCAAGTGGTGGCTATCGCCAGCAACGGTGGC
GGCAAGCAAGCGCTCGAAACGGTGCAGCGGCTGTTGCCGGTGCTGTGCCAGGACCATGGCCTGACTCCGG
ACCAAGTGGTGGCTATCGCCAGCCACGATGGCGGCAAGCAAGCGCTCGAAACGGTGCAGCGGCTGTTGCC
GGTGCTGTGCCAGGACCATGGCCTGACCCCGGACCAAGTGGTGGCTATCGCCAGCAACATTGGCGGCAAG
CAAGCGCTCGAAACGGTGCAGCGGCTGTTGCCGGTGCTGTGCCAGGACCATGGCCTGACCCCGGACCAAG
TGGTGGCTATCGCCAGCAACATTGGCGGCAAGCAAGCGCTCGAAACGGTGCAGCGGCTGTTGCCGGTGCT
GTGCC
