>Addgene plasmid #49450 | MR015-PHOX2BLeftTALEN_NN | addgene partial sequence | sequence record 76683 | BGH-rev 5'-TAGAAGGCACAGTCGAGG-3'
GATCTCGCCGTTGTTGAACTTGCGCCGCACCTCCTCCAGTGTCAGGGTGCCGGCTTTGATCATCTCGCCG
CCGATCAGCAGCTCCTCCACGCTCAGCACGGCGCCATTGCAGTTGGTGATGTGGTTCAGCCTGGTCAGCT
GGGCCTTGTAGTTGCCCTTGAAGTGGCCGCTCACGAACAGGAACTTGAACTCGGTCACGCTGCTAGGGTA
CACCTTCCACCACTCGTTGGGGTTGATGTGCTTATTCCGGGTCTGGTTCTCCTCCACGTATCTCTGCATC
TCGTCGGCCTGGCCGATAGGCAGATTGTAGCCGCCGCTGTAGGCCTTTGTGTCCACGATCACGCCGTAAT
CGATGGGGCTGCCCACTGTATAGATGGCGCCGTCAGGCTTTCTGCTTCCGCCCAGGTGCTTTCCCCTGTA
GCCGTACACCTTCATGAAGAACTCCATCACCTTCATCTCCAGGATGCGGTCCTGGGTGCTGTTCCTGGCG
ATCTCGATCAGCTCGATGTACTCGTGGGGCACGTACTTCAGCTTGTGCCGCAGCTCGGACTTCTTCTCCT
CCAGCTCGCTCTTCACCAGCTGGGATCCCGCGACTCGATGGGAAGTTCTCTCGGGAATCCGCCGGTTGGT
TCTTTTGATCAATGCGGGAGCATGAGGCAGACCCTTTTTGACTGCATCGAGCGCGGGTCGTCCACCAAGA
CATGCCAACGCCACCAGATGGTCGTTGGTCAACGCGGCCAACGCCGGATCAGGCCGGCTCAGCTGGGCCA
CAATGCTTTCGAGCGCTTGCTTGCCGCCATC
