>Addgene plasmid #49450 | MR015-PHOX2BLeftTALEN_NN | addgene partial sequence | sequence record 76685 | TAL-R3 5'-cgccaccagatggtcgttgg-3'
AATGCTTTCGAGCGCTTGCTTGCCGCCATCGTGGCTGGCGATAGCCACCACTTGGTCCGGGGTCAGGCCA
TGGTCCTGGCACAGCACCGGCAACAGCCGCTGCACCGTTTCGAGCGCTTGCTTGCCGCCATTGTTGCTGG
CGATAGCCACCACTTGGTCCGGGGTCAGGCCATGGTCCTGGCACAGCACCGGCAACAGCCGCTGCACCGT
TTCGAGCGCTTGCTTGCCGCCACCGTTGCTGGCGATAGCCACCACTTGGTCCGGGGTCAGGCCATGGTCC
TGGCACAGCACCGGCAACAGCCGCTGCACCGTTTCGAGCGCTTGCTTGCCGCCATCGTGGCTGGCGATAG
CCACCACTTGGTCCGGAGTCAGGCCATGGTCCTGGCACAGCACCGGCAACAGCCGCTGCACCGTTTCGAG
CGCTTGCTTGCCGCCACCGTTGCTGGCGATAGCCACCACTTGGTCCGGGGTCAGGCCATGGTCCTGGCAC
AGCACCGGCAACAGCCGCTGCACCGTTTCGAGCGCTTGCTTGCCGCCATCGTGGCTGGCGATAGCCACCA
CTTGGTCCGGGGTCAGGCCATGGTCCTGGCACAGCACCGGCAACAGCCGCTGCACCGTTTCGAGCGCTTG
CTTGCCGCCATCGTGGCTGGCGATAGCCACCACTTGGTCCGGAGTCAGGCCATGGTCCTGGCACAGCACC
GGCAACAGCCGCTGCACCGTTTCGAGCGCTTGCTTGCCGCC
